Addgene plasmid #237011: Histone H4-HaloTag Fusion Vector
Purpose: Express Histone H4-HaloTag(R) Fusion Protein in Mammalian Cells under a CMV promoter
Depositing lab: Promega Corporation.
Backbone
  Vector backbone: pFC14K HaloTag(R) CMV Flexi(R) Vector
  Vector type: Mammalian Expression
Growth in bacteria
  Bacterial resistance: Kanamycin, 50 μg/mL
  Growth temperature: 37°C
  Growth strain: DH5alpha
  Copy number: High Copy
Gene/Insert
  Gene/Insert name: Histone H4
  Species: H. sapiens (human)
  Mutation: None
  Entrez Gene: HIST1H4F (a.k.a. H4, H4/c, H4FC)
  Promoter: CMV
  Tag / fusion protein: HaloTag (R) (C terminal on backbone)
  Cloning method: Other
Terms and licenses: Academic/Nonprofit Terms; Industry Terms
How to cite: Histone H4-HaloTag Fusion Vector was a gift from Promega Corporation (Addgene plasmid # 237011 ; http://n2t.net/addgene:237011 ; RRID:Addgene_237011)
