[The description below was written by a language model from this plasmid's Addgene catalogue record and pLannotate feature annotations shown in this document.]
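Description:
Histone H4-HaloTag Fusion Vector is a mammalian expression plasmid of about 5 kb built on the pFC14K HaloTag CMV Flexi backbone, designed to produce human histone H4 (HIST1H4F, unmutated) carrying a C-terminal HaloTag. It is propagated in E. coli as a high-copy plasmid from a ColE1/pUC-type origin and selected with kanamycin through a Tn5-derived aminoglycoside phosphotransferase gene. A ColE1 cer site is also present, which helps resolve plasmid multimers and keep the plasmid monomeric. The short Tn5 transposase and SV40 large T fragments flagged by the annotation appear to be remnants flanking the resistance cassette and the polyadenylation region rather than functional genes.

The expression cassette runs from the human cytomegalovirus immediate-early enhancer and promoter through a chimeric β-globin/immunoglobulin intron, which generally improves transcript processing and expression. A T7 promoter follows, allowing transcription by T7 RNA polymerase. The histone H4 open reading frame comes next; the automated annotation matched it to the bovine protein, consistent with the very high conservation of H4, while the catalogue lists the insert as human. It is followed by a TEV protease recognition site and the HaloTag coding sequence, so the tag could in principle be cleaved from the histone. A partial T7 terminator and an SV40 polyadenylation signal lie downstream.

HaloTag is a modified bacterial dehalogenase that bonds covalently to chloroalkane ligands, so the fusion lets chromatin-incorporated H4 be labelled with fluorescent or affinity ligands in transfected cells. The record states no application beyond expression of the fusion protein in mammalian cells.
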