Features (pLannotate 1.2.2; 17 found; start..end, strand, type, name):
    140..517     +  enhancer       CMV enhancer: human cytomegalovirus immediate early enhancer
    519..718     +  promoter       CMV promoter: human cytomegalovirus (CMV) immediate early promoter
    857..989     +  intron         chimeric intron: chimera between introns from human β-globin and immunoglobulin heavy chain genes
   1033..1051    +  promoter       T7 promoter: promoter for bacteriophage T7 RNA polymerase
   1065..1373    +  CDS            H4_BOVIN (sequence withheld): Experimental evidence at protein level: Swiss-Prot protein existence level 1. Core component of nucleosome. Nucleosomes wrap and compact DNA into chromatin, limiting DNA accessibility to the cellular machineries which require DNA as a template. Histones thereby play a central role in transcription regulation, DNA repair, DNA replication and chromosomal stability. DNA accessibility is regulated via a complex set of post-translational modifications of histones, also called histone code, and nucleosome remodeling. From Bos taurus (Bovine).
   1395..1415    +  CDS            TEV site: tobacco etch virus (TEV) protease recognition and cleavage site
   1431..2314    +  CDS            HaloTag® (fragment): modified bacterial dehalogenase that forms covalent bonds with chloroalkane derivatives
   2325..2353    +  misc_feature   MCS (fragment): pUC18/19 multiple cloning site
   2360..2409    +  CDS            SET1 (fragment): solubility-enhancement tag derived from T7 phage gene 10B
   2417..2436    +  terminator     T7 terminator (fragment): transcription terminator for bacteriophage T7 RNA polymerase
   2458..2579    -  polyA_signal   SV40 poly(A) signal: SV40 polyadenylation signal
   2602..2670    -  CDS            large T antigen (fragment): large T antigen from SV40 (simian virus 40)
   2691..2843    -  CDS            tnpA (fragment): TN5P_ECOLX - Also known as tnp. Experimental evidence at protein level: Swiss-Prot protein existence level 1. Mediates transposition of transposon Tn5 by a 'cut and paste' mechanism. First, the monomeric transposase binds the 19 bp inverted DNA repeats flanking the transposon. Then, dimerization of the DNA- bound transposase creates a synaptic DNA complex. After nicking of the first DNA strand, excision of the transposon proceeds through a series of intermediates. The transposase then mediates the insertion of the transposon at a new site by strand transfer. The activity of the wild- type tran
   2845..2946    +  CDS            tnpA (fragment): TN5P_ECOLX - Also known as tnp. Experimental evidence at protein level: Swiss-Prot protein existence level 1. Mediates transposition of transposon Tn5 by a 'cut and paste' mechanism. First, the monomeric transposase binds the 19 bp inverted DNA repeats flanking the transposon. Then, dimerization of the DNA- bound transposase creates a synaptic DNA complex. After nicking of the first DNA strand, excision of the transposon proceeds through a series of intermediates. The transposase then mediates the insertion of the transposon at a new site by strand transfer. The activity of the wild- type tran
   2978..3772    +  CDS            NeoR/KanR: aminoglycoside phosphotransferase from Tn5; aph(3')-II (or nptII); confers resistance to neomycin, kanamycin, and G418 (Geneticin®)
   3944..4532    -  rep_origin     ori: high-copy-number ColE1/pMB1/pBR322/pUC origin of replication
   4648..4931    +  misc_feature   cer region: ColE1-derived recombination site that helps to maintain plasmids as monomers
>Addgene plasmid #237011 | Histone H4-HaloTag Fusion Vector | addgene full sequence | sequence record 471875 | Addgene NGS Result
TCAATATTGGCCATTAGCCATATTATTCATTGGTTATATAGCATAAATCAATATTGGCTATTGGCCATTG
CATACGTTGTATCTATATCATAATATGTACATTTATATTGGCTCATGTCCAATATGACCGCCATGTTGGC
ATTGATTATTGACTAGTTATTAATAGTAATCAATTACGGGGTCATTAGTTCATAGCCCATATATGGAGTT
CCGCGTTACATAACTTACGGTAAATGGCCCGCCTGGCTGACCGCCCAACGACCCCCGCCCATTGACGTCA
ATAATGACGTATGTTCCCATAGTAACGCCAATAGGGACTTTCCATTGACGTCAATGGGTGGAGTATTTAC
GGTAAACTGCCCACTTGGCAGTACATCAAGTGTATCATATGCCAAGTCCGCCCCCTATTGACGTCAATGA
CGGTAAATGGCCCGCCTGGCATTATGCCCAGTACATGACCTTACGGGACTTTCCTACTTGGCAGTACATC
TACGTATTAGTCATCGCTATTACCATGGTGATGCGGTTTTGGCAGTACACCAATGGGCGTGGATAGCGGT
TTGACTCACGGGGATTTCCAAGTCTCCACCCCATTGACGTCAATGGGAGTTTGTTTTGGCACCAAAATCA
ACGGGACTTTCCAAAATGTCGTAATAACCCCGCCCCGTTGACGCAAATGGGCGGTAGGCGTGTACGGTGG
GAGGTCTATATAAGCAGAGCTGGTTTAGTGAACCGTCAGATCACTAGAAGCTTTATTGCGGTAGTTTATC
ACAGTTAAATTGCTAACGCAGTCAGTGCTTCTGACACAACAGTCTCGAACTTAAGCTGCAGAAGTTGGTC
GTGAGGCACTGGGCAGGTAAGTATCAAGGTTACAAGACAGGTTTAAGGAGACCAATAGAAACTGGGCTTG
TCGAGACAGAGAAGACTCTTGCGTTTCTGATAGGCACCTATTGGTCTTACTGACATCCACTTTGCCTTTC
TCTCCACAGGTGTCCACTCCCAGTTCAATTACAGCTCTTAAGGCTAGAGTATTAATACGACTCACTATAG
GGCTAGCGATCGCC
[309 nt withheld, positions 1065-1373]
GTTTCTCTCGAGCCAACCACTGAGGATCTGTACTTTCAGAGCGATAACGATGGATCCGAAATCGGTACTG
GCTTTCCATTCGACCCCCATTATGTGGAAGTCCTGGGCGAGCGCATGCACTACGTCGATGTTGGTCCGCG
CGATGGCACCCCTGTGCTGTTCCTGCACGGTAACCCGACCTCCTCCTACGTGTGGCGCAACATCATCCCG
CATGTTGCACCGACCCATCGCTGCATTGCTCCAGACCTGATCGGTATGGGCAAATCCGACAAACCAGACC
TGGGTTATTTCTTCGACGACCACGTCCGCTTCATGGATGCCTTCATCGAAGCCCTGGGTCTGGAAGAGGT
CGTCCTGGTCATTCACGACTGGGGCTCCGCTCTGGGTTTCCACTGGGCCAAGCGCAATCCAGAGCGCGTC
AAAGGTATTGCATTTATGGAGTTCATCCGCCCTATCCCGACCTGGGACGAATGGCCAGAATTTGCCCGCG
AGACCTTCCAGGCCTTCCGCACCACCGACGTCGGCCGCAAGCTGATCATCGATCAGAACGTTTTTATCGA
GGGTACGCTGCCGATGGGTGTCGTCCGCCCGCTGACTGAAGTCGAGATGGACCATTACCGCGAGCCGTTC
CTGAATCCTGTTGACCGCGAGCCACTGTGGCGCTTCCCAAACGAGCTGCCAATCGCCGGTGAGCCAGCGA
ACATCGTCGCGCTGGTCGAAGAATACATGGACTGGCTGCACCAGTCCCCTGTCCCGAAGCTGCTGTTCTG
GGGCACCCCAGGCGTTCTGATCCCACCGGCCGAAGCCGCTCGCCTGGCCAAAAGCCTGCCTAACTGCAAG
GCTGTGGACATCGGCCCGGGTCTGAATCTGCTGCAAGAAGACAACCCGGACCTGATCGGCAGCGAGATCG
CGCGCTGGCTGTCTACTCTGGAGATTTCCGGTTAATAGAATTCTAGAGTCGACCTGCAGGCATGCAAGCT
GATCCGGCTGCTAACAAAGCCCGAAAGGAAGCTGAGTTGGCTGCTGCCACCGCTGAGCAATAACTAGCAT
AACCCCTTGGGGCGGCCGCTTCGAGCAGACATGATAAGATACATTGATGAGTTTGGACAAACCACAACTA
GAATGCAGTGAAAAAAATGCTTTATTTGTGAAATTTGTGATGCTATTGCTTTATTTGTAACCATTATAAG
CTGCAATAAACAAGTTAACAACAACAATTGCATTCATTTTATGTTTCAGGTTCAGGGGGAGATGTGGGAG
GTTTTTTTAAGCAAGTAAAACCTCTACAAATGTGGTAAAATCGAATTCTAATGGATCCTCTTTGCGCTTG
CGTTTTCCCTTGTCCAGATAGCCCAGTAGCTGACATTCATCCGGGGTCAGCACCGTTTCTGCGGACTGGC
TTTCTACGTGTTCCGCTTCCTTTAGCAGCCCTTGCGCCCTGAGTGCTTGCGGCAGCGTGAGCTTCAAAAG
AATTGCCAGCTGGGGCGCCCTCTGGTAAGGTTGGGAAGCCCTGCAAAGTAAACTGGATGGCTTTCTTGCC
GCCAAGGATCTGATGGCGCAGGGGATCAAGATCTGATCAAGAGACAGGATGACGGTCGTTTCGCATGCTT
GAACAAGATGGATTGCACGCAGGTTCTCCGGCCGCTTGGGTGGAGAGGCTATTCGGCTATGACTGGGCAC
AACAGACAATCGGCTGCTCTGATGCCGCCGTGTTCCGGCTGTCAGCGCAGGGGCGCCCGGTTCTTTTTGT
CAAGACCGACCTGTCCGGTGCCCTGAATGAACTGCAGGACGAGGCAGCGCGGCTATCGTGGCTGGCCACG
ACGGGCGTTCCTTGCGCAGCTGTGCTCGACGTTGTCACTGAAGCGGGAAGGGACTGGCTGCTATTGGGCG
AAGTGCCGGGGCAGGATCTCCTGTCATCTCACCTTGCTCCTGCCGAGAAAGTATCCATCATGGCTGATGC
AATGCGGCGGCTGCATACGCTTGATCCGGCTACCTGCCCATTCGACCACCAAGCGAAACATCGCATCGAG
CGAGCACGCACTCGGATGGAAGCCGGTCTTGTCGATCAGGATGATCTGGACGAAGAGCATCAGGGGCTCG
CGCCAGCCGAACTGTTCGCCAGGCTCAAGGCGCGTATGCCGGATGGTGAGGATCTCGTCGTGACTCATGG
CGATGCCTGCTTGCCGAATATCATGGTGGAAAATGGCCGCTTTTCTGGATTCATCGACTGTGGCCGGCTG
GGTGTGGCGGACCGCTATCAGGACATAGCGTTGGCTACCCGTGATATTGCTGAAGAGCTTGGCGGCGAAT
GGGCTGACCGCTTCCTCGTGCTTTACGGTATCGCCGCTCCCGATTCGCAGCGCATCGCCTTCTATCGCCT
TCTTGACGAGTTCTTCTGAGCGGGACTCTGGGGTTCGAAATGACCGACCAAGCGACGCCCAACCGGTATC
AGCTCACTCAAAGGCGGTAATACGGTTATCCACAGAATCAGGGGATAACGCAGGAAAGAACATGTGAGCA
AAAGGCCAGCAAAAGGCCAGGAACCGTAAAAAGGCCGCGTTGCTGGCGTTTTTCCATAGGCTCCGCCCCC
CTGACGAGCATCACAAAAATCGACGCTCAAGTCAGAGGTGGCGAAACCCGACAGGACTATAAAGATACCA
GGCGTTTCCCCCTGGAAGCTCCCTCGTGCGCTCTCCTGTTCCGACCCTGCCGCTTACCGGATACCTGTCC
GCCTTTCTCCCTTCGGGAAGCGTGGCGCTTTCTCATAGCTCACGCTGTAGGTATCTCAGTTCGGTGTAGG
TCGTTCGCTCCAAGCTGGGCTGTGTGCACGAACCCCCCGTTCAGCCCGACCGCTGCGCCTTATCCGGTAA
CTATCGTCTTGAGTCCAACCCGGTAAGACACGACTTATCGCCACTGGCAGCAGCCACTGGTAACAGGATT
AGCAGAGCGAGGTATGTAGGCGGTGCTACAGAGTTCTTGAAGTGGTGGCCTAACTACGGCTACACTAGAA
GGACAGTATTTGGTATCTGCGCTCTGCTGAAGCCAGTTACCTTCGGAAAAAGAGTTGGTAGCTCTTGATC
CGGCAAACAAACCACCGCTGGTAGCGGTGGTTTTTTTGTTTGCAAGCAGCAGATTACGCGCAGAAAAAAA
GGATTTCAAGAAGATCCTTTGATCTTTTCTACGGGGTCTGACGCTCAGTGGAACGAAAACTCACGTTAAG
GGATTTTGGTCATGAGATTATCAAAAAGGATCTTCACCTAGATCCTTTTATAGTCCGGAAATACAGGAAC
GCACGCTGGATGGCCCTTCGCTGGGATGGTGAAACCATGAAAAATGGCAGCTTCAGTGGATTAAGTGGGG
GTAATGTGGCCTGTACCCTCTGGTTGCATAGGTATTCATACGGTTAAAATTTATCAGGCGCGATTGCGGC
AGTTTTTCGGGTGGTTTGTTGCCATTTTTACCTGTCTGCTGCCGTGATCGCGCTGAACGCGTTTTAGCGG
TGCGTACAATTAAGGGATTATGGTAAATCCACTTACTGTCTGCCCTCGTAGCCATCGAGATAAACCGCAG
TACTCCGGCCACGATGCGTCCGGCGTAGAGGATCGAGATCT
